>Addgene plasmid #38094 | pGE-mSmo-YFP | addgene partial sequence | sequence record 49254 | CMV-F 5'-CGCAAATGGGCGGTAGGCGTG-3'
AGTGAACCGTCAGATCCGCTACAAGCTTACCATGGCCGCTGGCCGCCCCGTGCGTGGGCCCGAGCTGGCG
CCCCGGAGGCTGCTGCAGTTGCTGCTGCTGGTACTGCTGGGGGGCCCGGGCCGGGGGGCGGCCTTGAGCG
GGAACGTGACCGGGCCTGGGCCTCACAGCGCCAGCGGGAGCTCGAGGAGGAACGTGCCGGTGACCAGCCC
TCCGCCGCCGCTGCTGAGCCACTGCGGCCGGGCCGCCCACTGCGAGCCTTTGCGCTACAACGTGTGCCTG
GGCTCGGCGCTGCCCTACGGAGCCACCACCACGCTGCTGGCTGGGGACTCGGACTCGCAGGAGGAAGCGC
ACGGCAAGCTCGTGCTCTGGTCCGGCCTCCGGAATGCCCCCCGCTGCTGGGCAGTGATCCAGCCCCTGCT
GTGTGCTGTCTACATGCCCAAGTGTGAGAATGACCGAGTGGAGTTGCCCAGCCGTACCCTCTGCCAGGCC
ACCCGAGGCCCCTGTGCCATTGTGGAGCGGGAGCGAGGGTGGCCTGACTTTCTGCGTTGCACACCGGACC
ACTTCCCTGAAGGCTGCCCAAACGAGGTACAAAACATCAAGTTCAACAGCTCAGGCCAATGTGAAGCACC
CTTGGTGCGAACAGACAACCCCAAGAGCTGGTATGAGGACGTGGAGGGCTGTGGGATTCAGTGTCAGAAC
CCGCTGTTCACCGAGGCCGAGCACCAGGACATGCACAGCTACATCGCAGCCTTCGGGGCGGTCACTGGTC
TCTGCACGCTCTTCACACTGGCCACCTTTGTGGCTGACTGGCGGAATTCCAATCGCTACCCTGCGGTTAT
TCTCTTCTATGTCAATGCGTGTTTCTTCGTGGGCAGCATTGGCTGGCTGG
