>Addgene plasmid #38094 | pGE-mSmo-YFP | addgene partial sequence | sequence record 49403 | SV40-pA-R
TTAACAACAACAATTGCATTCATTTTATGTTTCAGGTTCAGGGGGAGGTGTGGGAGGTTTTTTAAAGCAA
GTAAAACCTCTACAAATGTGGTATGGCTGATTATGATCAGTTATCTAGATCCGGTGGATCCCGGGCCCGC
GGTACCGTCGACTACGACCTAATTCCTGCAGAATTCGAAGCTTGAGCTCGAGATCTGAGTCCGGACTTGT
ACAGCTCGTCCATGCCGAGAGTGATCCCGGCGGCGGTCACGAACTCCAGCAGGACCATGTGATCGCGCTT
CTCGTTGGGGTCTTTGCTCAGGGCGGACTGGTAGCTCAGGTAGTGGTTGTCGGGCAGCAGCACGGGGCCG
TCGCCGATGGGGGTGTTCTGCTGGTAGTGGTCGGCGAGCTGCACGCTGCCGTCCTCGATGTTGTGGCGGA
TCTTGAAGTTCACCTTGATGCCGTTCTTCTGCTTGTCGGCCATGATATAGACGTTGTGGCTGTTGTAGTT
GTACTCCAGCTTGTGCCCCAGGATGTTGCCGTCCTCCTTGAAGTCGATGCCCTTCAGCTCGATGCGGTTC
ACCAGGGTGTCGCCCTCGAACTTCACCTCGGCGCGGGTCTTGTAGTTGCCGTCGTCCTTGAAGAAGATGG
TGCGCTCCTGGACGTAGCCTTCGGGCATGGCGGACTTGAAGAAGTCGTGCTGCTTCATGTGGTCGGGGTA
GCGGGCGAAGCACTGCAGGCCGTAGCCGAAGGTGGTCACGAGGGTGGGCCAGGGCACGGGCAGCTTGCCG
GTGGTG
