[The description below was written by a language model from this plasmid's Addgene catalogue record.]
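Description:
pGE-mSmo-YFP is a mammalian expression plasmid encoding mouse Smoothened (Smo) fused at its C terminus to yellow fluorescent protein. The backbone, pGE, is described as pEGFP-C1 with the EGFP coding sequence removed, so the only fluorescent protein in the construct is the YFP attached to the insert. The plasmid is maintained at high copy in E. coli under kanamycin selection. It also carries a neomycin resistance marker, which allows G418 selection of transfected mammalian cells. In pEGFP-C1-type vectors a single resistance gene generally serves both purposes, although no feature table is supplied to confirm the arrangement here.

The Smo-YFP fusion is expressed from the CMV promoter, a strong constitutive promoter in most mammalian cell lines. The listed 3′ sequencing primer suggests that an SV40 polyadenylation signal lies downstream of the insert. The insert was introduced by restriction cloning, but the sites used are not recorded, and neither the linker between Smo and YFP nor the exact extent of the Smo coding region is stated.

Smoothened is the seven-pass transmembrane transducer of the Hedgehog pathway, and the fluorescent tag allows its expression and subcellular distribution to be followed in cells. The associated publication concerns inhibition of Hedgehog signalling through direct binding of cyclopamine to Smoothened. This is consistent with using the plasmid to overexpress tagged Smo in cultured cells to study small-molecule interactions and pathway activity, though the record does not spell out a specific application.
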