Addgene plasmid #38094: pGE-mSmo-YFP
Depositing lab: Philip Beachy. Depositing organization: Johns Hopkins University and School of Medicine. Publication: Inhibition of Hedgehog signaling by direct binding of cyclopamine to Smoothened. Chen JK, Taipale J, Cooper MK, Beachy PA. Genes Dev. 2002 Nov 1. 16(21):2743-8. 10.1101/gad.1025302 PubMed 12414725.
Backbone
  Vector backbone: pGE
  Modifications to backbone: EGFP removed from pEGFP-C1
  Vector type: Mammalian Expression
  Selectable markers: Neomycin (select with G418)
Growth in bacteria
  Bacterial resistance: Kanamycin, 50 μg/mL
  Growth temperature: 37°C
  Growth strain: DH5alpha
  Copy number: High Copy
Gene/Insert
  Gene/Insert name: Smo
  Species: M. musculus (mouse)
  Entrez Gene: Smo (a.k.a. E130215L21Rik, Smoh, bnb, smoothened)
  Promoter: CMV
  Tag / fusion protein: YFP (C terminal on insert)
  Cloning method: Restriction Enzyme; 5′ cloning site unknown (unknown if destroyed); 3′ cloning site unknown (unknown if destroyed)
  Sequencing primers: 5′ CMV-F; 3′ SV40pA-R
Terms and licenses: Academic/Nonprofit Terms; Industry Terms: Not Available to Industry
How to cite: pGE-mSmo-YFP was a gift from Philip Beachy (Addgene plasmid # 38094 ; http://n2t.net/addgene:38094 ; RRID:Addgene_38094)
